>Addgene plasmid #235690 | pCDH-CMV-RFP-YAP (isoform 5) | addgene full sequence | sequence record 470309 | Addgene NGS Result
ACGCGTGTAGTCTTATGCAATACTCTTGTAGTCTTGCAACATGGTAACGATGAGTTAGCAACATGCCTTA
CAAGGAGAGAAAAAGCACCGTGCATGCCGATTGGTGGAAGTAAGGTGGTACGATCGTGCCTTATTAGGAA
GGCAACAGACGGGTCTGACATGGATTGGACGAACCACTGAATTGCCGCATTGCAGAGATATTGTATTTAA
GTGCCTAGCTCGATACATAAACGGGTCTCTCTGGTTAGACCAGATCTGAGCCTGGGAGCTCTCTGGCTAA
CTAGGGAACCCACTGCTTAAGCCTCAATAAAGCTTGCCTTGAGTGCTTCAAGTAGTGTGTGCCCGTCTGT
TGTGTGACTCTGGTAACTAGAGATCCCTCAGACCCTTTTAGTCAGTGTGGAAAATCTCTAGCAGTGGCGC
CCGAACAGGGACTTGAAAGCGAAAGGGAAACCAGAGGAGCTCTCTCGACGCAGGACTCGGCTTGCTGAAG
CGCGCACGGCAAGAGGCGAGGGGCGGCGACTGGTGAGTACGCCAAAAATTTTGACTAGCGGAGGCTAGAA
GGAGAGAGATGGGTGCGAGAGCGTCAGTATTAAGCGGGGGAGAATTAGATCGCGATGGGAAAAAATTCGG
TTAAGGCCAGGGGGAAAGAAAAAATATAAATTAAAACATATAGTATGGGCAAGCAGGGAGCTAGAACGAT
TCGCAGTTAATCCTGGCCTGTTAGAAACATCAGAAGGCTGTAGACAAATACTGGGACAGCTACAACCATC
CCTTCAGACAGGATCAGAAGAACTTAGATCATTATATAATACAGTAGCAACCCTCTATTGTGTGCATCAA
AGGATAGAGATAAAAGACACCAAGGAAGCTTTAGACAAGATAGAGGAAGAGCAAAACAAAAGTAAGACCA
CCGCACAGCAAGCGGCCACTGATCTTCAGACCTGGAGGAGGAGATATGAGGGACAATTGGAGAAGTGAAT
TATATAAATATAAAGTAGTAAAAATTGAACCATTAGGAGTAGCACCCACCAAGGCAAAGAGAAGAGTGGT
GCAGAGAGAAAAAAGAGCAGTGGGAATAGGAGCTTTGTTCCTTGGGTTCTTGGGAGCAGCAGGAAGCACT
ATGGGCGCAGCGTCAATGACGCTGACGGTACAGGCCAGACAATTATTGTCTGGTATAGTGCAGCAGCAGA
ACAATTTGCTGAGGGCTATTGAGGCGCAACAGCATCTGTTGCAACTCACAGTCTGGGGCATCAAGCAGCT
CCAGGCAAGAATCCTGGCTGTGGAAAGATACCTAAAGGATCAACAGCTCCTGGGGATTTGGGGTTGCTCT
GGAAAACTCATTTGCACCACTGCTGTGCCTTGGAATGCTAGTTGGAGTAATAAATCTCTGGAACAGATTT
GGAATCACACGACCTGGATGGAGTGGGACAGAGAAATTAACAATTACACAAGCTTAATACACTCCTTAAT
TGAAGAATCGCAAAACCAGCAAGAAAAGAATGAACAAGAATTATTGGAATTAGATAAATGGGCAAGTTTG
TGGAATTGGTTTAACATAACAAATTGGCTGTGGTATATAAAATTATTCATAATGATAGTAGGAGGCTTGG
TAGGTTTAAGAATAGTTTTTGCTGTACTTTCTATAGTGAATAGAGTTAGGCAGGGATATTCACCATTATC
GTTTCAGACCCACCTCCCAACCCCGAGGGGACCCGACAGGCCCGAAGGAATAGAAGAAGAAGGTGGAGAG
AGAGACAGAGACAGATCCATTCGATTAGTGAACGGATCTCGACGGTATCGGTTAACTTTTAAAAGAAAAG
GGGGGATTGGGGGGTACAGTGCAGGGGAAAGAATAGTAGACATAATAGCAACAGACATACAAACTAAAGA
ATTACAAAAACAAATTACAAAATTCAAAATTTTATCGATACTAGTATTATGCCCAGTACATGACCTTATG
GGACTTTCCTACTTGGCAGTACATCTACGTATTAGTCATCGCTATTACCATGGTGATGCGGTTTTGGCAG
TACATCAATGGGCGTGGATAGCGGTTTGACTCACGGGGATTTCCAAGTCTCCACCCCATTGACGTCAATG
GGAGTTTGTTTTGGCACCAAAATCAACGGGACTTTCCAAAATGTCGTAACAACTCCGCCCCATTGACGCA
AATGGGCGGTAGGCGTGTACGGTGGGAGGTTTATATAAGCAGAGCTCGTTTAGTGAACCGTCAGATCGCC
TGGAGACGCCATCCACGCTGTTTTGACCTCCATAGAAGATTCTAGAGCTAGCGAATTCATGGTGAGCAAG
GGCGAGGCAGTGATCAAGGAGTTCATGCGGTTCAAGGTGCACATGGAGGGCTCCATGAACGGCCACGAGT
TCGAGATCGAGGGCGAGGGCGAGGGCCGCCCCTACGAGGGCACCCAGACCGCCAAGCTGAAGGTGACCAA
GGGTGGCCCCCTGCCCTTCTCCTGGGACATCCTGTCCCCTCAGTTCATGTACGGCTCCAGGGCCTTCATC
AAGCACCCCGCCGACATCCCCGACTACTATAAGCAGTCCTTCCCCGAGGGCTTCAAGTGGGAGCGCGTGA
TGAACTTCGAGGACGGCGGCGCCGTGACCGTGACCCAGGACACCTCCCTGGAGGACGGCACCCTGATCTA
CAAGGTGAAGCTCCGCGGCACCAACTTCCCTCCTGACGGCCCCGTAATGCAGAAGAAGACAATGGGCTGG
GAAGCGTCCACCGAGCGGTTGTACCCCGAGGACGGCGTGCTGAAGGGCGACATTAAGATGGCCCTGCGCC
TGAAGGACGGCGGCCGCTACCTGGCGGACTTCAAGACCACCTACAAGGCCAAGAAGCCCGTGCAGATGCC
CGGCGCCTACAACGTCGACCGCAAGTTGGACATCACCTCCCACAACGAGGACTACACCGTGGTGGAACAG
TACGAACGCTCCGAGGGCCGCCACTCCACCGGCGGCATGGACGAGCTGTACAAGGGCGGTGGGTCGGGTG
GAGGCTCAGATCCCGGGCAGCAGCCGCCGCCTCAACCGGCCCCCCAGGGCCAAGGGCAGCCGCCTTCGCA
GCCCCCGCAGGGGCAGGGCCCGCCGTCCGGACCCGGGCAACCGGCACCCGCGGCGACCCAGGCGGCGCCG
CAGGCACCCCCCGCCGGGCATCAGATCGTGCACGTCCGCGGGGACTCGGAGACCGACCTGGAGGCGCTCT
TCAACGCCGTCATGAACCCCAAGACGGCCAACGTGCCCCAGACCGTGCCCATGAGGCTCCGGAAGCTGCC
CGACTCCTTCTTCAAGCCGCCGGAGCCCAAATCCCACTCCCGACAGGCCAGTACTGATGCAGGCACTGCA
GGAGCCCTGACTCCACAGCATGTTCGAGCTCATTCCTCTCCAGCTTCTCTGCAGTTGGGAGCTGTTTCTC
CTGGGACACTGACCCCCACTGGAGTAGTCTCTGGCCCAGCAGCTACACCCACAGCTCAGCATCTTCGACA
GTCTTCTTTTGAGATACCTGATGATGTACCTCTGCCAGCAGGTTGGGAGATGGCAAAGACATCTTCTGGT
CAGAGATACTTCTTAAATCACATCGATCAGACAACAACATGGCAGGACCCCAGGAAGGCCATGCTGTCCC
AGATGAACGTCACAGCCCCCACCAGTCCACCAGTGCAGCAGAATATGATGAACTCGGCTTCAGCCATGAA
CCAGAGAATCAGTCAGAGTGCTCCAGTGAAACAGCCACCACCCCTGGCTCCCCAGAGCCCACAGGGAGGC
GTCATGGGTGGCAGCAACTCCAACCAGCAGCAACAGATGCGACTGCAGCAACTGCAGATGGAGAAGGAGA
GGCTGCGGCTGAAACAGCAAGAACTGCTTCGGCAGGTGAGGCCACAGGAGTTAGCCCTGCGTAGCCAGTT
ACCAACACTGGAGCAGGATGGTGGGACTCAAAATCCAGTGTCTTCTCCCGGGATGTCTCAGGAATTGAGA
ACAATGACGACCAATAGCTCAGATCCTTTCCTTAACAGTGGCACCTATCACTCTCGAGATGAGAGTACAG
ACAGTGGACTAAGCATGAGCAGCTACAGTGTCCCTCGAACCCCAGATGACTTCCTGAACAGTGTGGATGA
GATGGATACAGGTGATACTATCAACCAAAGCACCCTGCCCTCACAGCAGAACCGTTTCCCAGACTACCTT
GAAGCCATTCCTGGGACAAATGTGGACCTTGGAACACTGGAAGGAGATGGAATGAACATAGAAGGAGAGG
AGCTGATGCCAAGTCTGCAGGAAGCTTTGAGTTCTGACATCCTTAATGACATGGAGTCTGTTTTGGCTGC
CACCAAGCTAGATAAAGAAAGCTTTCTTACATGGTTATAGGCGGCCGCGAAGGATCTGCGATCGCTCCGG
TGCCCGTCAGTGGGCAGAGCGCACATCGCCCACAGTCCCCGAGAAGTTGGGGGGAGGGGTCGGCAATTGA
ACGGGTGCCTAGAGAAGGTGGCGCGGGGTAAACTGGGAAAGTGATGTCGTGTACTGGCTCCGCCTTTTTC
CCGAGGGTGGGGGAGAACCGTATATAAGTGCAGTAGTCGCCGTGAACGTTCTTTTTCGCAACGGGTTTGC
CGCCAGAACACAGCTGAAGCTTCGAGGGGCTCGCATCTCTCCTTCACGCGCCCGCCGCCCTACCTGAGGC
CGCCATCCACGCCGGTTGAGTCGCGTTCTGCCGCCTCCCGCCTGTGGTGCCTCCTGAACTGCGTCCGCCG
TCTAGGTAAGTTTAAAGCTCAGGTCGAGACCGGGCCTTTGTCCGGCGCTCCCTTGGAGCCTACCTAGACT
CAGCCGGCTCTCCACGCTTTGCCTGACCCTGCTTGCTCAACTCTACGTCTTTGTTTCGTTTTCTGTTCTG
CGCCGTTACAGATCCAAGCTGTGACCGGCGCCTACGCTAGATGACCGAGTACAAGCCCACGGTGCGCCTC
GCCACCCGCGACGACGTCCCCAGGGCCGTACGCACCCTCGCCGCCGCGTTCGCCGACTACCCCGCCACGC
GCCACACCGTCGATCCGGACCGCCACATCGAGCGGGTCACCGAGCTGCAAGAACTCTTCCTCACGCGCGT
CGGGCTCGACATCGGCAAGGTGTGGGTCGCGGACGACGGCGCCGCGGTGGCGGTCTGGACCACGCCGGAG
AGCGTCGAAGCGGGGGCGGTGTTCGCCGAGATCGGCCCGCGCATGGCCGAGTTGAGCGGTTCCCGGCTGG
CCGCGCAGCAACAGATGGAAGGCCTCCTGGCGCCGCACCGGCCCAAGGAGCCCGCGTGGTTCCTGGCCAC
CGTCGGCGTCTCGCCCGACCACCAGGGCAAGGGTCTGGGCAGCGCCGTCGTGCTCCCCGGAGTGGAGGCG
GCCGAGCGCGCCGGGGTGCCCGCCTTCCTGGAGACCTCCGCGCCCCGCAACCTCCCCTTCTACGAGCGGC
TCGGCTTCACCGTCACCGCCGACGTCGAGGTGCCCGAAGGACCGCGCACCTGGTGCATGACCCGCAAGCC
CGGTGCCTGAGTCGACAATCAACCTCTGGATTACAAAATTTGTGAAAGATTGACTGGTATTCTTAACTAT
GTTGCTCCTTTTACGCTATGTGGATACGCTGCTTTAATGCCTTTGTATCATGCTATTGCTTCCCGTATGG
CTTTCATTTTCTCCTCCTTGTATAAATCCTGGTTGCTGTCTCTTTATGAGGAGTTGTGGCCCGTTGTCAG
GCAACGTGGCGTGGTGTGCACTGTGTTTGCTGACGCAACCCCCACTGGTTGGGGCATTGCCACCACCTGT
CAGCTCCTTTCCGGGACTTTCGCTTTCCCCCTCCCTATTGCCACGGCGGAACTCATCGCCGCCTGCCTTG
CCCGCTGCTGGACAGGGGCTCGGCTGTTGGGCACTGACAATTCCGTGGTGTTGTCGGGGAAATCATCGTC
CTTTCCTTGGCTGCTCGCCTGTGTTGCCACCTGGATTCTGCGCGGGACGTCCTTCTGCTACGTCCCTTCG
GCCCTCAATCCAGCGGACCTTCCTTCCCGCGGCCTGCTGCCGGCTCTGCGGCCTCTTCCGCGTCTTCGCC
TTCGCCCTCAGACGAGTCGGATCTCCCTTTGGGCCGCCTCCCCGCCTGGTACCTTTAAGACCAATGACTT
ACAAGGCAGCTGTAGATCTTAGCCACTTTTTAAAAGAAAAGGGGGGACTGGAAGGGCTAATTCACTCCCA
ACGAAGATAAGATCTGCTTTTTGCTTGTACTGGGTCTCTCTGGTTAGACCAGATCTGAGCCTGGGAGCTC
TCTGGCTAACTAGGGAACCCACTGCTTAAGCCTCAATAAAGCTTGCCTTGAGTGCTTCAAGTAGTGTGTG
CCCGTCTGTTGTGTGACTCTGGTAACTAGAGATCCCTCAGACCCTTTTAGTCAGTGTGGAAAATCTCTAG
CAGTAGTAGTTCATGTCATCTTATTATTCAGTATTTATAACTTGCAAAGAAATGAATATCAGAGAGTGAG
AGGAACTTGTTTATTGCAGCTTATAATGGTTACAAATAAAGCAATAGCATCACAAATTTCACAAATAAAG
CATTTTTTTCACTGCATTCTAGTTGTGGTTTGTCCAAACTCATCAATGTATCTTATCATGTCTGGCTCTA
GCTATCCCGCCCCTAACTCCGCCCATCCCGCCCCTAACTCCGCCCAGTTCCGCCCATTCTCCGCCCCATG
GCTGACTAATTTTTTTTATTTATGCAGAGGCCGAGGCCGCCTCGGCCTCTGAGCTATTCCAGAAGTAGTG
AGGAGGCTTTTTTGGAGGCCTAGACTTTTGCAGAGACCAAATTCGTAATCATGTCATAGCTGTTTCCTGT
GTGAAATTGTTATCCGCTCACAATTCCACACAACATACGAGCCGGAAGCATAAAGTGTAAAGCCTGGGGT
GCCTAATGAGTGAGCTAACTCACATTAATTGCGTTGCGCTCACTGCCCGCTTTCCAGTCGGGAAACCTGT
CGTGCCAGCTGCATTAATGAATCGGCCAACGCGCGGGGAGAGGCGGTTTGCGTATTGGGCGCTCTTCCGC
TTCCTCGCTCACTGACTCGCTGCGCTCGGTCGTTCGGCTGCGGCGAGCGGTATCAGCTCACTCAAAGGCG
GTAATACGGTTATCCACAGAATCAGGGGATAACGCAGGAAAGAACATGTGAGCAAAAGGCCAGCAAAAGG
CCAGGAACCGTAAAAAGGCCGCGTTGCTGGCGTTTTTCCATAGGCTCCGCCCCCCTGACGAGCATCACAA
AAATCGACGCTCAAGTCAGAGGTGGCGAAACCCGACAGGACTATAAAGATACCAGGCGTTTCCCCCTGGA
AGCTCCCTCGTGCGCTCTCCTGTTCCGACCCTGCCGCTTACCGGATACCTGTCCGCCTTTCTCCCTTCGG
GAAGCGTGGCGCTTTCTCATAGCTCACGCTGTAGGTATCTCAGTTCGGTGTAGGTCGTTCGCTCCAAGCT
GGGCTGTGTGCACGAACCCCCCGTTCAGCCCGACCGCTGCGCCTTATCCGGTAACTATCGTCTTGAGTCC
AACCCGGTAAGACACGACTTATCGCCACTGGCAGCAGCCACTGGTAACAGGATTAGCAGAGCGAGGTATG
TAGGCGGTGCTACAGAGTTCTTGAAGTGGTGGCCTAACTACGGCTACACTAGAAGAACAGTATTTGGTAT
CTGCGCTCTGCTGAAGCCAGTTACCTTCGGAAAAAGAGTTGGTAGCTCTTGATCCGGCAAACAAACCACC
GCTGGTAGCGGTGGTTTTTTTGTTTGCAAGCAGCAGATTACGCGCAGAAAAAAAGGATCTCAAGAAGATC
CTTTGATCTTTTCTACGGGGTCTGACGCTCAGTGGAACGAAAACTCACGTTAAGGGATTTTGGTCATGAG
ATTATCAAAAAGGATCTTCACCTAGATCCTTTTAAATTAAAAATGAAGTTTTAAATCAATCTAAAGTATA
TATGAGTAAACTTGGTCTGACAGTTACCAATGCTTAATCAGTGAGGCACCTATCTCAGCGATCTGTCTAT
TTCGTTCATCCATAGTTGCCTGACTCCCCGTCGTGTAGATAACTACGATACGGGAGGGCTTACCATCTGG
CCCCAGTGCTGCAATGATACCGCGAGACCCACGCTCACCGGCTCCAGATTTATCAGCAATAAACCAGCCA
GCCGGAAGGGCCGAGCGCAGAAGTGGTCCTGCAACTTTATCCGCCTCCATCCAGTCTATTAATTGTTGCC
GGGAAGCTAGAGTAAGTAGTTCGCCAGTTAATAGTTTGCGCAACGTTGTTGCCATTGCTACAGGCATCGT
GGTGTCACGCTCGTCGTTTGGTATGGCTTCATTCAGCTCCGGTTCCCAACGATCAAGGCGAGTTACATGA
TCCCCCATGTTGTGCAAAAAAGCGGTTAGCTCCTTCGGTCCTCCGATCGTTGTCAGAAGTAAGTTGGCCG
CAGTGTTATCACTCATGGTTATGGCAGCACTGCATAATTCTCTTACTGTCATGCCATCCGTAAGATGCTT
TTCTGTGACTGGTGAGTACTCAACCAAGTCATTCTGAGAATAGTGTATGCGGCGACCGAGTTGCTCTTGC
CCGGCGTCAATACGGGATAATACCGCGCCACATAGCAGAACTTTAAAAGTGCTCATCATTGGAAAACGTT
CTTCGGGGCGAAAACTCTCAAGGATCTTACCGCTGTTGAGATCCAGTTCGATGTAACCCACTCGTGCACC
CAACTGATCTTCAGCATCTTTTACTTTCACCAGCGTTTCTGGGTGAGCAAAAACAGGAAGGCAAAATGCC
GCAAAAAAGGGAATAAGGGCGACACGGAAATGTTGAATACTCATACTCTTCCTTTTTCAATATTATTGAA
GCATTTATCAGGGTTATTGTCTCATGAGCGGATACATATTTGAATGTATTTAGAAAAATAAACAAATAGG
GGTTCCGCGCACATTTCCCCGAAAAGTGCCACCTGACGTCTAAGAAACCATTATTATCATGACATTAACC
TATAAAAATAGGCGTATCACGAGGCCCTTTCGTCTCGCGCGTTTCGGTGATGACGGTGAAAACCTCTGAC
ACATGCAGCTCCCGGAGACGGTCACAGCTTGTCTGTAAGCGGATGCCGGGAGCAGACAAGCCCGTCAGGG
CGCGTCAGCGGGTGTTGGCGGGTGTCGGGGCTGGCTTAACTATGCGGCATCAGAGCAGATTGTACTGAGA
GTGCACCATATGCGGTGTGAAATACCGCACAGATGCGTAAGGAGAAAATACCGCATCAGGCGCCATTCGC
CATTCAGGCTGCGCAACTGTTGGGAAGGGCGATCGGTGCGGGCCTCTTCGCTATTACGCCAGCTGGCGAA
AGGGGGATGTGCTGCAAGGCGATTAAGTTGGGTAACGCCAGGGTTTTCCCAGTCACGACGTTGTAAAACG
ACGGCCAGTGCCAAGCTG
Features (pLannotate 1.2.2; 29 found; start..end, strand, type, name):
      6..232     +  promoter       RSV promoter: Rous sarcoma virus enhancer/promoter
    233..413     +  LTR            5' LTR (truncated): truncated 5' long terminal repeat (LTR) from HIV-1
    460..585     +  misc_feature   HIV-1 Ψ: packaging signal of human immunodeficiency virus type 1
    569..907     +  CDS            HIV-1 gag (fragment): gag protein from human immunodeficiency virus 1; gag
   1078..1311    +  misc_feature   RRE: The Rev response element (RRE) of HIV-1 allows for Rev-dependent mRNA export from the nucleus to the cytoplasm.
   1688..1788    +  CDS            Rev (fragment): human immunodeficiency virus 1 (HIV-1) Rev protein; rev; enhances nuclear export of unspliced and incompletely spliced viral mRNAs
   1807..1923    +  misc_feature   cPPT/CTS: central polypurine tract and central termination sequence of HIV-1
   1936..2012    +  enhancer       CMV enhancer (fragment): human cytomegalovirus immediate early enhancer
   2013..2216    +  promoter       CMV promoter: human cytomegalovirus (CMV) immediate early promoter
   2299..2994    +  CDS            mScarlet-I: mScarlet-I is a basic (constitutively fluorescent) red fluorescent protein published in 2016, derived from synthetic construct. It is reported to be a rapidly-maturing monomer with moderate acid sensitivity.
   3094..4377    +  CDS            YAP1: YAP1_CHICK - Also known as YAP65. Experimental evidence at protein level: Swiss-Prot protein existence level 1. Transcriptional regulator which can act both as a coactivator and a corepressor and is the critical downstream regulatory target in the Hippo signaling pathway that plays a pivotal role in organ size control and tumor suppression by restricting proliferation and promoting apoptosis (By similarity). Plays a key role in tissue tension and 3D tissue shape by regulating cortical actomyosin network formation (By similarity). From Gallus gallus (Chicken).
   4422..4633    +  promoter       EF-1α core promoter: core promoter for human elongation factor EF-1α
   4646..4914    +  LTR            5' LTR (truncated): truncated 5' long terminal repeat (LTR) from human T-cell leukemia virus (HTLV) type 1
   4941..5540    +  CDS            PuroR: puromycin N-acetyltransferase; pac from Streptomyces alboniger; confers resistance to puromycin
   5547..6135    +  misc_feature   WPRE: woodchuck hepatitis virus posttranscriptional regulatory element
   6130..6237    +  CDS            nef (fragment): NEF_SIVS4 - Experimental evidence at protein level: Swiss-Prot protein existence level 1. Interferes with TCR signaling from the cell membrane. Interacts with CD247/TCRZ (TCR zeta chain) and exert potent down- regulation of cell surface TCR/CD3 complexes. From Simian immunodeficiency virus (isolate F236/smH4) (SIV-sm) (Simian immunodeficiency virus sooty mangabey monkey).
   6262..6442    +  LTR            5' LTR (truncated): truncated 5' long terminal repeat (LTR) from HIV-1
   6514..6635    +  polyA_signal   SV40 poly(A) signal: SV40 polyadenylation signal
   6675..6810    +  rep_origin     SV40 ori: SV40 origin of replication
   6867..6883    -  protein_bind   lac operator: The lac repressor binds to the lac operator to inhibit transcription in E. coli. This inhibition can be relieved by adding lactose or isopropyl-β-D-thiogalactopyranoside (IPTG). lac repressor encoded by lacI
   6891..6921    -  promoter       lac promoter: promoter for the E. coli lac operon
   6936..6957    -  protein_bind   CAP binding site: CAP binding activates transcription in the presence of cAMP. E. coli catabolite activator protein
   6970..7062    -  CDS            lacI (fragment): lac repressor; lacI; The lac repressor binds to the lac operator to inhibit transcription in E. coli. This inhibition can be relieved by adding lactose or isopropyl-β-D-thiogalactopyranoside (IPTG).
   7245..7833    -  rep_origin     ori: high-copy-number ColE1/pMB1/pBR322/pUC origin of replication
   8004..8864    -  CDS            AmpR: β-lactamase; bla; confers resistance to ampicillin, carbenicillin, and related antibiotics
   8865..8969    -  promoter       AmpR promoter: bla
   9064..9099    +  CDS            rop (fragment): Rop protein, which maintains plasmids at low copy number; rop
   9201..9300    +  misc_feature   bom (fragment): basis of mobility region from pBR322
   9306..9460    -  CDS            lacZα (fragment): LacZα fragment of β-galactosidase; lacZ fragment
