[The description below was written by a language model from this plasmid's Addgene catalogue record and pLannotate feature annotations shown in this document.]
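Description:
pCDH-CMV-RFP-YAP (isoform 5) is a third-generation-style HIV-1 lentiviral transfer plasmid built on the pCDH-CMV-MCS-EF1-Puro backbone for expressing a red-fluorescent fusion of human YAP1 in mammalian cells. It is maintained in E. coli through a high-copy ColE1/pUC-type origin and an ampicillin resistance gene. The viral portion starts with an RSV promoter fused to a truncated HIV-1 5' LTR, which drives production of the genomic RNA in packaging cells. This is followed by the Ψ packaging signal with a short gag fragment, the Rev response element for nuclear export of the unspliced RNA, and the cPPT/CTS element that aids nuclear import. A truncated 3' LTR closes the viral region, followed by an SV40 polyadenylation signal and SV40 origin.

Between the LTRs are two expression units. The CMV immediate-early enhancer/promoter drives an open reading frame in which the "RFP" of the catalogue entry is annotated as mScarlet-I, a fast-maturing monomeric red protein, placed N-terminal to YAP1. The automated annotation matched the YAP1 coding region to the chicken orthologue, but the catalogue entry states that the insert is human, isoform 5. Downstream, an EF-1α core promoter combined with an HTLV-1 LTR segment drives puromycin N-acetyltransferase, allowing selection of transduced or transfected cells. A WPRE follows to enhance transcript stability and expression.

The construct can be used by direct transfection or packaged into lentivirus for stable integration. It allows live imaging of the localisation and behaviour of YAP, the transcriptional coactivator regulated by the Hippo pathway. The associated publication concerns phase coalescence in Hippo pathway activation.
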