Addgene plasmid #235690: pCDH-CMV-RFP-YAP (isoform 5)
Purpose: Express RFP tagged YAP gene in mammalian cells using the CMV promoter
Depositing lab: Duojia Pan. Depositing organization: University of Texas Southwestern Medical Center. Publication: Multiphase coalescence mediates Hippo pathway activation. Wang L, Choi K, Su T, Li B, Wu X, Zhang R, Driskill JH, Li H, Lei H, Guo P, Chen EH, Zheng Y, Pan D. Cell. 2022 Nov 10;185(23):4376-4393.e18. doi: 10.1016/j.cell.2022.09.036. Epub 2022 Oct 31. PubMed 36318920.
Backbone
  Vector backbone: pCDH-CMV-MCS-EF1-Puro
  Vector type: Mammalian Expression, Lentiviral
Growth in bacteria
  Bacterial resistance: Ampicillin, 100 μg/mL
  Growth temperature: 37°C
  Growth strain: NEB Stable
  Copy number: High Copy
Gene/Insert
  Gene/Insert name: YAP (alt name: YAP1)
  Species: H. sapiens (human)
  Entrez Gene: YAP1 (a.k.a. COB1, YAP, YAP-1, YAP2, YAP65, YKI)
  Tag / fusion protein: RFP (N terminal on insert)
  Cloning method: Gibson Cloning
Terms and licenses: Academic/Nonprofit Terms; Industry Terms: Not Available to Industry
How to cite: pCDH-CMV-RFP-YAP (isoform 5) was a gift from Duojia Pan (Addgene plasmid # 235690 ; http://n2t.net/addgene:235690 ; RRID:Addgene_235690)
